Addgene plasmid #144707: TFORF3231
Purpose: Lentiviral vector for overexpressing transcription factor ORFs with unique 24-bp barcodes. Barcodes facilitate identification of transcription factors in pooled screens.
Depositing lab: Feng Zhang. Depositing organization: Broad Institute. Publication: A transcription factor atlas of directed differentiation. Joung J, Ma S, Tay T, Geiger-Schuller KR, Kirchgatterer PC, Verdine VK, Guo B, Arias-Garcia MA, Allen WE, Singh A, Kuksenko O, Abudayyeh OO, Gootenberg JS, Fu Z, Macrae RK, Buenrostro JD, Regev A, Zhang F. Cell. 2023 Jan 5;186(1):209-229.e26. doi: 10.1016/j.cell.2022.11.026. PubMed 36608654.
Backbone
  Vector backbone: pLX_TRC317
  Backbone manufacturer: Broad Institute Genetic Perturbation Platform
  Backbone size w/o insert (bp): 8264
  Vector type: Mammalian Expression, Lentiviral
  Selectable markers: Puromycin
Growth in bacteria
  Bacterial resistance: Ampicillin, 100 μg/mL
  Growth temperature: 37°C
  Growth strain: NEB Stable
  Copy number: High Copy
Gene/Insert
  Gene/Insert name: ZNF423
  Species: H. sapiens (human)
  Insert size (bp): 4061
  Entrez Gene: ZNF423 (a.k.a. Ebfaz, JBTS19, NPHP14, OAZ, Roaz, ZFP423, Zfp104, hOAZ)
  Promoter: EF1a
  Tag / fusion protein: V5 (C terminal on insert)
  Cloning method: Gateway Cloning
  Sequencing primers: 5′ GGGTGGAGACTGAAGTTAGGCCAG; 3′ CACATAGCGTAAAAGGAGCAACATAG
Resource information
  A portion of this plasmid was derived from a plasmid made by: Broad Institute Genetic Perturbation Platform
Terms and licenses: Academic/Nonprofit Terms; Industry Terms: Not Available to Industry
Depositor comments: NM_015069.4 Please test multiple small colonies in case of plasmid recombination. To make this collection available in a timely manner, a portion of this collection was not fully sequenced by Addgene. If an Addgene verified full plasmid sequence is not available, please contact us prior to placing an order to request the full sequence.
How to cite: TFORF3231 was a gift from Feng Zhang (Addgene plasmid # 144707 ; http://n2t.net/addgene:144707 ; RRID:Addgene_144707)
