[The description below was written by a language model from this plasmid's Addgene catalogue record and pLannotate feature annotations shown in this document.]
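Description:
TFORF3231 is a third-generation-style, self-inactivating lentiviral expression plasmid built on the pLX_TRC317 backbone for constitutive overexpression of the human transcription factor ZNF423 in mammalian cells. It is maintained in E. coli through a high-copy ColE1/pUC-type origin and an ampicillin resistance gene, and also carries an f1 origin and residual lac/T7/T3 cloning-vector elements. The depositor notes that the plasmid can recombine, which is consistent with the repeated LTR sequences typical of lentiviral vectors. The sequenced record is about 12.3 kb, matching the stated backbone plus insert sizes.

The viral genome is transcribed from an RSV promoter fused to a truncated HIV-1 5' LTR and includes the Ψ packaging signal, a gag fragment, the RRE for Rev-dependent export, a cPPT/CTS, WPRE to enhance transcript expression, and a ΔU3 3' LTR that inactivates LTR promoter activity after integration. Within this unit, an SV40 early promoter drives puromycin N-acetyltransferase for selection of transduced cells, and the EF-1α promoter drives the ZNF423 ORF. The ORF was introduced by Gateway cloning, is flanked by attB1 and attB2 remnants, and is fused at its C terminus to a V5 epitope tag for detection. ZNF423 is annotated as a context-dependent activator or repressor involved in BMP signalling and olfactory neurogenesis.

The plasmid belongs to a barcoded transcription factor ORF collection. Each construct carries a unique 24-bp barcode, not separately annotated in the feature table, that lets the ORF be identified in pooled overexpression screens such as those for directed differentiation.
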