Features (pLannotate 1.2.2; 34 found; start..end, strand, type, name):
      5..231     +  promoter       RSV promoter: Rous sarcoma virus enhancer/promoter
    232..412     +  LTR            5' LTR (truncated): truncated 5' long terminal repeat (LTR) from HIV-1
    459..584     +  misc_feature   HIV-1 Ψ: packaging signal of human immunodeficiency virus type 1
    568..931     +  CDS            HIV-1 gag (fragment): gag protein from human immunodeficiency virus 1; gag
   1077..1310    +  misc_feature   RRE: The Rev response element (RRE) of HIV-1 allows for Rev-dependent mRNA export from the nucleus to the cytoplasm.
   1687..1713    +  CDS            Rev (fragment): human immunodeficiency virus 1 (HIV-1) Rev protein; rev; enhances nuclear export of unspliced and incompletely spliced viral mRNAs
   1720..1743    +  promoter       SV40 promoter (fragment): SV40 early promoter
   1744..1815    +  promoter       SV40 promoter (fragment): SV40 enhancer and early promoter
   1839..1974    +  rep_origin     SV40 ori: SV40 origin of replication
   2020..2616    +  CDS            PuroR (fragment): puromycin N-acetyltransferase; pac from Streptomyces; confers resistance to puromycin
   2665..2782    +  misc_feature   cPPT/CTS: central polypurine tract and central termination sequence of HIV-1
   2847..2913    +  CDS            small t antigen (fragment): SV40 (simian virus 40) small t antigen
   2920..4098    +  promoter       EF-1α promoter: strong constitutive promoter for human elongation factor EF-1α
   4119..4136    +  protein_bind   attB1 (fragment): mutant version of attB; core recombination site for the Gateway® BP reaction BP Clonase™
   4145..7996    +  CDS            ZNF423: ZN423_HUMAN - Also known as KIAA0760, NPHP14, OAZ. Experimental evidence at protein level: Swiss-Prot protein existence level 1. Transcription factor that can both act as an activator or a repressor depending on the context. Plays a central role in BMP signaling and olfactory neurogenesis. Associates with SMADs in response to BMP2 leading to activate transcription of BMP target genes. Acts as a transcriptional repressor via its interaction with EBF1, a transcription factor involved in terminal olfactory receptor neurons differentiation; this interaction preventing EBF1 to bind DNA and activate
   8004..8021    -  protein_bind   attB2 (fragment): mutant version of attB; core recombination site for the Gateway® BP reaction BP Clonase™
   8030..8071    +  CDS            V5 tag: epitope tag from simian virus 5
   8087..8140    +  promoter       U6 promoter (fragment): RNA polymerase III promoter for human U6 snRNA
   8182..8770    +  misc_feature   WPRE: woodchuck hepatitis virus posttranscriptional regulatory element
   8821..8840    +  misc_feature   cPPT/CTS (fragment): central polypurine tract and central termination sequence of HIV-1
   8842..9075    +  LTR            3' LTR (ΔU3): self-inactivating 3' long terminal repeat (LTR) from HIV-1
   9153..9274    +  polyA_signal   SV40 poly(A) signal: SV40 polyadenylation signal
   9314..9449    +  rep_origin     SV40 ori: SV40 origin of replication
   9470..9488    -  promoter       T7 promoter: promoter for bacteriophage T7 RNA polymerase
   9496..9651    +  CDS            lacZα (fragment): LacZα fragment of β-galactosidase; lacZ fragment
   9656..10084   +  rep_origin     f1 ori (sequence partly withheld): f1 bacteriophage origin of replication; arrow indicates direction of (+) strand synthesis
  10137..10241   +  promoter       AmpR promoter: bla
  10242..11102   +  CDS            AmpR: β-lactamase; bla; confers resistance to ampicillin, carbenicillin, and related antibiotics
  11273..11861   +  rep_origin     ori: high-copy-number ColE1/pMB1/pBR322/pUC origin of replication
  12044..12136   +  CDS            lacI (fragment): lac repressor; lacI; The lac repressor binds to the lac operator to inhibit transcription in E. coli. This inhibition can be relieved by adding lactose or isopropyl-β-D-thiogalactopyranoside (IPTG).
  12149..12170   +  protein_bind   CAP binding site: CAP binding activates transcription in the presence of cAMP. E. coli catabolite activator protein
  12185..12215   +  promoter       lac promoter: promoter for the E. coli lac operon
  12219..12241   +  protein_bind   lac operator (fragment): The lac repressor binds to the lac operator to inhibit transcription in E. coli. This inhibition can be relieved by adding lactose or isopropyl-β-D-thiogalactopyranoside (IPTG). lac repressor encoded by lacI
  12284..12302   +  promoter       T3 promoter: promoter for bacteriophage T3 RNA polymerase
>Addgene plasmid #144707 | TFORF3231 | addgene full sequence | sequence record 404323 | Addgene NGS Result
TTAATGTAGTCTTATGCAATACTCTTGTAGTCTTGCAACATGGTAACGATGAGTTAGCAACATGCCTTAC
AAGGAGAGAAAAAGCACCGTGCATGCCGATTGGTGGAAGTAAGGTGGTACGATCGTGCCTTATTAGGAAG
GCAACAGACGGGTCTGACATGGATTGGACGAACCACTGAATTGCCGCATTGCAGAGATATTGTATTTAAG
TGCCTAGCTCGATACATAAACGGGTCTCTCTGGTTAGACCAGATCTGAGCCTGGGAGCTCTCTGGCTAAC
TAGGGAACCCACTGCTTAAGCCTCAATAAAGCTTGCCTTGAGTGCTTCAAGTAGTGTGTGCCCGTCTGTT
GTGTGACTCTGGTAACTAGAGATCCCTCAGACCCTTTTAGTCAGTGTGGAAAATCTCTAGCAGTGGCGCC
CGAACAGGGACTTGAAAGCGAAAGGGAAACCAGAGGAGCTCTCTCGACGCAGGACTCGGCTTGCTGAAGC
GCGCACGGCAAGAGGCGAGGGGCGGCGACTGGTGAGTACGCCAAAAATTTTGACTAGCGGAGGCTAGAAG
GAGAGAGATGGGTGCGAGAGCGTCAGTATTAAGCGGGGGAGAATTAGATCGCGATGGGAAAAAATTCGGT
TAAGGCCAGGGGGAAAGAAAAAATATAAATTAAAACATATAGTATGGGCAAGCAGGGAGCTAGAACGATT
CGCAGTTAATCCTGGCCTGTTAGAAACATCAGAAGGCTGTAGACAAATACTGGGACAGCTACAACCATCC
CTTCAGACAGGATCAGAAGAACTTAGATCATTATATAATACAGTAGCAACCCTCTATTGTGTGCATCAAA
GGATAGAGATAAAAGACACCAAGGAAGCTTTAGACAAGATAGAGGAAGAGCAAAACAAAAGTAAGACCAC
CGCACAGCAAGCGGCCGCTGATCTTCAGACCTGGAGGAGGAGATATGAGGGACAATTGGAGAAGTGAATT
ATATAAATATAAAGTAGTAAAAATTGAACCATTAGGAGTAGCACCCACCAAGGCAAAGAGAAGAGTGGTG
CAGAGAGAAAAAAGAGCAGTGGGAATAGGAGCTTTGTTCCTTGGGTTCTTGGGAGCAGCAGGAAGCACTA
TGGGCGCAGCGTCAATGACGCTGACGGTACAGGCCAGACAATTATTGTCTGGTATAGTGCAGCAGCAGAA
CAATTTGCTGAGGGCTATTGAGGCGCAACAGCATCTGTTGCAACTCACAGTCTGGGGCATCAAGCAGCTC
CAGGCAAGAATCCTGGCTGTGGAAAGATACCTAAAGGATCAACAGCTCCTGGGGATTTGGGGTTGCTCTG
GAAAACTCATTTGCACCACTGCTGTGCCTTGGAATGCTAGTTGGAGTAATAAATCTCTGGAACAGATTTG
GAATCACACGACCTGGATGGAGTGGGACAGAGAAATTAACAATTACACAAGCTTAATACACTCCTTAATT
GAAGAATCGCAAAACCAGCAAGAAAAGAATGAACAAGAATTATTGGAATTAGATAAATGGGCAAGTTTGT
GGAATTGGTTTAACATAACAAATTGGCTGTGGTATATAAAATTATTCATAATGATAGTAGGAGGCTTGGT
AGGTTTAAGAATAGTTTTTGCTGTACTTTCTATAGTGAATAGAGTTAGGCAGGGATATTCACCATTATCG
TTTCAGACCCACCTCCCAACCCCGAGGGGACCCATGCATTGCATCTCAATTAGTCAGCAACCAGGTGTGG
AAAGTCCCCAGGCTCCCCAGCAGGCAGAAGTATGCAAAGCATGCGTCTCAATTAGTCAGCAACCATAGTC
CCGCCCCTAACTCCGCCCATCCCGCCCCTAACTCCGCCCAGTTCCGCCCATTCTCCGCCCCATGGCTGAC
TAATTTTTTTTATTTATGCAGAGGCCGAGGCCGCCTCGGCCTCTGAGCTATTCCAGAAGTAGTGAGGAGG
CTTTTTTGGAGGCCTAGGCTTTTGCAAAAAGCTTTCTAGAGGTACCACCGGAGCTTACCATGACCGAGTA
CAAGCCCACGGTGCGCCTCGCCACCCGCGACGACGTCCCCAGGGCCGTACGCACCCTCGCCGCCGCGTTC
GCCGACTACCCCGCCACGCGCCACACCGTCGATCCGGACCGCCACATCGAGCGGGTCACCGAGCTGCAAG
AACTCTTCCTCACGCGCGTCGGGCTCGACATCGGCAAGGTGTGGGTCGCGGACGACGGCGCCGCCGTGGC
GGTCTGGACCACGCCGGAGAGCGTCGAAGCGGGGGCGGTGTTCGCCGAGATCGGCCCGCGCATGGCCGAG
TTGAGCGGTTCCCGGCTGGCCGCGCAGCAACAGATGGAAGGCCTCCTGGCGCCGCACCGGCCCAAGGAGC
CCGCGTGGTTCCTGGCCACCGTCGGCGTCTCGCCCGACCACCAGGGCAAGGGTCTGGGCAGCGCCGTCGT
GCTCCCCGGAGTGGAGGCGGCCGAGCGCGCCGGGGTGCCCGCCTTCCTGGAGACCTCCGCGCCCCGCAAC
CTCCCCTTCTACGAGCGGCTCGGCTTCACCGTCACCGCCGACGTCGAGGTGCCCGAAGGACCGCGCACCT
GGTGCATGACCCGCAAGCCCGGTGCCAGTTAACGAATTCTAGATCTTGAGACAAATGGCAGTATTCATCC
ACAATTTTAAAAGAAAAGGGGGGATTGGGGGGTACAGTGCAGGGGAAAGAATAGTAGACATAATAGCAAC
AGACATACAAACTAAAGAATTACAAAAACAAATTACAAAAATTCAAAATTTTCGGGTTTATTACAGGGAC
AGCAGAGATCCACTTTGGCGCCGGCTCGAGGCCTGCAGGTGCAAAGATGGATAAAGTTTTAAACAGAGAG
GAATCTTTGCAGCTAATGGACCTTCTAGGTCTTGAAAGGAGTGGGAATTGGCTCCGGTGCCCGTCAGTGG
GCAGAGCGCACATCGCCCACAGTCCCCGAGAAGTTGGGGGGAGGGGTCGGCAATTGAACCGGTGCCTAGA
GAAGGTGGCGCGGGGTAAACTGGGAAAGTGATGTCGTGTACTGGCTCCGCCTTTTTCCCGAGGGTGGGGG
AGAACCGTATATAAGTGCAGTAGTCGCCGTGAACGTTCTTTTTCGCAACGGGTTTGCCGCCAGAACACAG
GTAAGTGCCGTGTGTGGTTCCCGCGGGCCTGGCCTCTTTACGGGTTATGGCCCTTGCGTGCCTTGAATTA
CTTCCACCTGGCTGCAGTACGTGATTCTTGATCCCGAGCTTCGGGTTGGAAGTGGGTGGGAGAGTTCGAG
GCCTTGCGCTTAAGGAGCCCCTTCGCCTCGTGCTTGAGTTGAGGCCTGGCCTGGGCGCTGGGGCCGCCGC
GTGCGAATCTGGTGGCACCTTCGCGCCTGTCTCGCTGCTTTCGATAAGTCTCTAGCCATTTAAAATTTTT
GATGACCTGCTGCGACGCTTTTTTTCTGGCAAGATAGTCTTGTAAATGCGGGCCAAGATCTGCACACTGG
TATTTCGGTTTTTGGGGCCGCGGGCGGCGACGGGGCCCGTGCGTCCCAGCGCACATGTTCGGCGAGGCGG
GGCCTGCGAGCGCGGCCACCGAGAATCGGACGGGGGTAGTCTCAAGCTGGCCGGCCTGCTCTGGTGCCTG
GCCTCGCGCCGCCGTGTATCGCCCCGCCCTGGGCGGCAAGGCTGGCCCGGTCGGCACCAGTTGCGTGAGC
GGAAAGATGGCCGCTTCCCGGCCCTGCTGCAGGGAGCTCAAAATGGAGGACGCGGCGCTCGGGAGAGCGG
GCGGGTGAGTCACCCACACAAAGGAAAAGGGCCTTTCCGTCCTCAGCCGTCGCTTCATGTGACTCCACGG
AGTACCGGGCGCCGTCCAGGCACCTCGATTAGTTCTCGAGCTTTTGGAGTACGTCGTCTTTAGGTTGGGG
GGAGGGGTTTTATGCGATGGAGTTTCCCCACACTGAGTGGGTGGAGACTGAAGTTAGGCCAGCTTGGCAC
TTGATGTAATTCTCCTTGGAATTTGCCCTTTTTGAGTTTGGATCTTGGTTCATTCTCAAGCCTCAGACAG
TGGTTCAAAGTTTTTTTCTTCCATTTCAGGTGTCGTGAGGCTAGCATCGATTGATCAACAAGTTTGTACA
AAAAAGTTGGCACCATGCATAAGAAGAGGGTTGAAGAGGGGGAGGCCTCAGACTTCTCGCTGGCCTGGGA
TTCCTCCGTGACAGCAGCAGGAGGCCTAGAAGGAGAGCCAGAGTGCGATCAGAAAACCAGCCGTGCGCTG
GAAGACAGGAACAGCGTGACAAGTCAAGAGGAGAGAAATGAGGATGATGAAGACATGGAGGATGAATCAA
TTTACACCTGCGATCACTGTCAGCAGGACTTCGAGTCTCTGGCAGACCTGACGGACCACCGGGCCCACCG
CTGTCCTGGAGATGGTGATGACGACCCACAACTCTCCTGGGTGGCCTCGTCTCCCTCCAGCAAGGATGTT
GCGTCACCCACGCAGATGATCGGAGATGGTTGTGACCTCGGCCTCGGCGAGGAGGAAGGGGGCACGGGCC
TGCCATACCCTTGCCAGTTCTGCGACAAGTCCTTCATCCGCTTGAGCTACTTGAAGAGGCACGAGCAGAT
CCACAGCGACAAGCTGCCGTTCAAGTGCACCTACTGCAGCCGCCTCTTCAAGCACAAGAGGAGCCGCGAC
CGGCACATCAAGCTGCATACGGGCGACAAGAAGTATCACTGCCACGAGTGCGAGGCAGCCTTCTCCCGCA
GCGACCACCTCAAGATCCACCTGAAGACCCACAGCTCCAGCAAGCCCTTCAAGTGCACTGTGTGCAAGCG
CGGCTTCTCCTCCACCAGCTCGCTGCAGAGCCACATGCAGGCCCACAAAAAGAACAAGGAGCATCTGGCC
AAGTCGGAGAAGGAAGCCAAGAAGGACGACTTCATGTGCGACTACTGCGAGGACACCTTCAGCCAGACGG
AGGAGCTGGAGAAGCACGTGCTCACCCGCCACCCGCAGCTGTCCGAGAAGGCGGACCTGCAGTGCATTCA
CTGCCCTGAGGTCTTCGTCGACGAGAACACACTGCTCGCCCATATCCACCAAGCCCACGCCAACCAGAAA
CACAAGTGCCCCATGTGCCCTGAGCAGTTCTCCTCAGTGGAAGGTGTCTACTGCCACCTGGACAGCCACC
GGCAGCCCGACTCCAGCAACCACAGTGTCAGTCCCGACCCTGTACTGGGCAGCGTGGCCTCCATGAGCAG
CGCCACACCCGACTCCAGCGCCTCTGTGGAGCGTGGCTCCACCCCGGACTCCACCTTGAAGCCGCTGCGG
GGGCAGAAGAAGATGCGGGATGACGGGCAGGGCTGGACCAAGGTGGTCTATAGCTGCCCCTATTGTTCCA
AGCGGGACTTTAACAGCCTGGCCGTGCTGGAGATCCACCTGAAGACCATCCACGCGGACAAGCCCCAGCA
GAGCCACACATGTCAGATCTGCCTGGACTCCATGCCCACCCTCTACAACCTCAACGAGCACGTTCGCAAG
CTGCACAAGAACCATGCCTACCCTGTGATGCAGTTTGGCAACATCTCTGCCTTCCACTGCAACTACTGCC
CCGAGATGTTCGCCGACATCAATAGCCTGCAGGAGCACATCCGCGTCTCCCACTGCGGCCCCAACGCCAA
CCCCTCTGACGGTAATAATGCTTTCTTCTGCAACCAGTGCTCCATGGGTTTCCTTACTGAGTCCTCCCTC
ACCGAGCACATCCAGCAGGCCCACTGCAGTGTGGGCAGTGCCAAACTAGAGTCTCCGGTGGTGCAGCCCA
CGCAGTCCTTCATGGAGGTCTATTCCTGCCCCTACTGCACCAACTCCCCCATCTTTGGCTCCATCCTGAA
ACTCACCAAGCACATCAAGGAGAACCACAAGAACATTCCACTGGCCCACAGCAAGAAGTCCAAGGCCGAG
CAGAGCCCAGTCTCGTCCGATGTGGAGGTGTCTTCCCCGAAGCGGCAGCGGCTCTCAGCAAGCGCCAACT
CCATCTCCAATGGGGAGTATCCTTGTAATCAATGCGACCTCAAGTTCTCCAACTTTGAGAGCTTCCAGAC
CCACCTGAAGCTGCACCTGGAGCTGCTGCTGCGGAAGCAAGCGTGCCCCCAGTGCAAAGAGGACTTTGAC
TCCCAGGAGTCCCTCCTGCAGCACCTGACAGTGCATTACATGACCACGTCGACCCACTATGTGTGCGAGA
GCTGCGACAAGCAATTTTCCTCGGTGGATGACCTGCAGAAGCACCTGCTGGACATGCACACCTTTGTGTT
GTACCACTGCACCCTGTGTCAGGAGGTCTTCGACTCCAAGGTGTCCATCCAGGTGCACCTGGCGGTGAAG
CACAGCAATGAGAAGAAGATGTACCGCTGCACGGCCTGCAACTGGGACTTCCGCAAGGAGGCTGACCTGC
AGGTGCACGTCAAACACAGCCACCTGGGCAACCCGGCCAAGGCTCACAAGTGCATCTTCTGTGGGGAGAC
CTTCAGCACCGAGGTGGAGCTGCAGTGCCACATCACCACACACAGCAAGAAGTATAACTGTAAGTTCTGC
AGCAAGGCCTTCCACGCCATCATCCTGCTGGAGAAGCACCTGCGGGAGAAGCACTGTGTGTTTGATGCTG
CGACCGAGAACGGCACGGCCAATGGGGTACCCCCAATGGCCACCAAGAAAGCTGAGCCTGCTGACCTGCA
GGGCATGCTGCTTAAGAACCCTGAGGCACCTAACAGCCATGAGGCCAGCGAGGATGACGTGGACGCGTCG
GAGCCCATGTACGGCTGTGACATCTGCGGGGCGGCCTACACCATGGAGGTGCTGCTGCAGAATCACCGGC
TGCGGGACCACAATATCCGGCCGGGCGAGGATGATGGCTCACGCAAGAAGGCTGAGTTTATCAAGGGCAG
TCACAAGTGCAACGTTTGTTCACGGACTTTCTTCTCGGAGAACGGGCTACGGGAGCACCTGCAGACGCAC
CGGGGCCCTGCCAAGCACTACATGTGTCCCATCTGTGGTGAGCGCTTCCCTTCGCTGCTGACGCTCACCG
AACACAAGGTGACCCACAGCAAGAGCCTGGACACGGGCACCTGTCGCATCTGCAAGATGCCCCTGCAGAG
CGAGGAGGAGTTTATTGAGCACTGCCAGATGCACCCTGACCTGCGCAACTCACTCACGGGCTTCCGCTGT
GTGGTCTGCATGCAGACAGTCACTTCCACGCTTGAGCTCAAGATCCATGGCACCTTCCACATGCAGAAGC
TGGCGGGCAGCTCAGCGGCGTCCTCCCCCAATGGCCAGGGGCTGCAGAAGCTCTACAAGTGCGCCCTGTG
CCTCAAGGAGTTCCGCAGCAAGCAGGACCTGGTGAAGCTTGACGTCAATGGGCTGCCCTACGGCCTCTGC
GCCGGCTGCATGGCCCGCAGCGCCAACGGACAGGTGGGTGGCCTGGCCCCGCCCGAGCCCGCCGACCGGC
CCTGTGCCGGCCTCCGTTGCCCCGAGTGCAGTGTCAAGTTTGAGAGTGCCGAAGACCTGGAGAGCCACAT
GCAGGTGGACCACCGTGACCTCACGCCGGAGACCAGTGGGCCCCGGAAAGGCACCCAGACATCGCCAGTG
CCCCGGAAAAAGACATACCAGTGCATCAAGTGCCAGATGACCTTCGAGAACGAGAGAGAGATCCAAATCC
ACGTTGCCAACCACATGATTGAGGAAGGCATCAACCACGAGTGTAAGCTGTGCAACCAGATGTTCGACTC
CCCGGCCAAGCTCCTCTGTCACCTCATTGAGCACAGCTTCGAGGGCATGGGCGGCACCTTCAAATGCCCC
GTGTGTTTCACAGTCTTCGTCCAGGCCAACAAGTTGCAGCAGCACATCTTTGCCGTGCACGGGCAGGAGG
ACAAGATCTACGACTGCTCACAGTGCCCTCAGAAGTTCTTCTTCCAGACCGAGCTGCAGAACCACACGAT
GAGCCAGCACGCACAGTTGCCAACTTTCTTGTACAAAGTGGTTGATATCGGTAAGCCTATCCCTAACCCT
CTCCTCGGTCTCGATTCTACGTAGTAATGAACTAGTCCGTAACTTGAAAGTATTTCGATTTCTTGGCTTT
ATATATCTTGTGGAAAGGACGAGCCTACTCAAGCGCAAGCGAATGCACGCGTTAAGTCGACAATCAACCT
CTGGATTACAAAATTTGTGAAAGATTGACTGGTATTCTTAACTATGTTGCTCCTTTTACGCTATGTGGAT
ACGCTGCTTTAATGCCTTTGTATCATGCTATTGCTTCCCGTATGGCTTTCATTTTCTCCTCCTTGTATAA
ATCCTGGTTGCTGTCTCTTTATGAGGAGTTGTGGCCCGTTGTCAGGCAACGTGGCGTGGTGTGCACTGTG
TTTGCTGACGCAACCCCCACTGGTTGGGGCATTGCCACCACCTGTCAGCTCCTTTCCGGGACTTTCGCTT
TCCCCCTCCCTATTGCCACGGCGGAACTCATCGCCGCCTGCCTTGCCCGCTGCTGGACAGGGGCTCGGCT
GTTGGGCACTGACAATTCCGTGGTGTTGTCGGGGAAATCATCGTCCTTTCCTTGGCTGCTCGCCTGTGTT
GCCACCTGGATTCTGCGCGGGACGTCCTTCTGCTACGTCCCTTCGGCCCTCAATCCAGCGGACCTTCCTT
CCCGCGGCCTGCTGCCGGCTCTGCGGCCTCTTCCGCGTCTTCGCCTTCGCCCTCAGACGAGTCGGATCTC
CCTTTGGGCCGCCTCCCCGCGTCGACTTTAAGACCAATGACTTACAAGGCAGCTGTAGATCTTAGCCACT
TTTTAAAAGAAAAGGGGGGACTGGAAGGGCTAATTCACTCCCAACGAAGACAAGATCTGCTTTTTGCTTG
TACTGGGTCTCTCTGGTTAGACCAGATCTGAGCCTGGGAGCTCTCTGGCTAACTAGGGAACCCACTGCTT
AAGCCTCAATAAAGCTTGCCTTGAGTGCTTCAAGTAGTGTGTGCCCGTCTGTTGTGTGACTCTGGTAACT
AGAGATCCCTCAGACCCTTTTAGTCAGTGTGGAAAATCTCTAGCAGTACGTATAGTAGTTCATGTCATCT
TATTATTCAGTATTTATAACTTGCAAAGAAATGAATATCAGAGAGTGAGAGGAACTTGTTTATTGCAGCT
TATAATGGTTACAAATAAAGCAATAGCATCACAAATTTCACAAATAAAGCATTTTTTTCACTGCATTCTA
GTTGTGGTTTGTCCAAACTCATCAATGTATCTTATCATGTCTGGCTCTAGCTATCCCGCCCCTAACTCCG
CCCATCCCGCCCCTAACTCCGCCCAGTTCCGCCCATTCTCCGCCCCATGGCTGACTAATTTTTTTTATTT
ATGCAGAGGCCGAGGCCGCCTCGGCCTCTGAGCTATTCCAGAAGTAGTGAGGAGGCTTTTTTGGAGGCCT
AGGGACGTACCCAATTCGCCCTATAGTGAGTCGTATTACGCGCGCTCACTGGCCGTCGTTTTACAACGTC
GTGACTGGGAAAACCCTGGCGTTACCCAACTTAATCGCCTTGCAGCACATCCCCCTTTCGCCAGCTGGCG
TAATAGCGAAGAGGCCCGCACCGATCGCCCTTCCCAACAGTTGCGCAGCCTGAATGGCGAATGGG
[124 nt withheld, positions 9656-9779]
C
[91 nt withheld, positions 9781-9871]
A
[49 nt withheld, positions 9873-9921]
CCTTTGACGTTGGAGTCCACGTTCTTT
[37 nt withheld, positions 9949-9985]
ACCCTATCTCGGTCTATTCTTTTGATTTATAAGGGATTTTGCCGATTTCGGCCTATTGGTTAAAAAATGA
GCTGATTTAACAAAAATTTAACGCGAATTTTAACAAAATATTAACGCTTACAATTTAGGTGGCACTTTTC
GGGGAAATGTGCGCGGAACCCCTATTTGTTTATTTTTCTAAATACATTCAAATATGTATCCGCTCATGAG
ACAATAACCCTGATAAATGCTTCAATAATATTGAAAAAGGAAGAGTATGAGTATTCAACATTTCCGTGTC
GCCCTTATTCCCTTTTTTGCGGCATTTTGCCTTCCTGTTTTTGCTCACCCAGAAACGCTGGTGAAAGTAA
AAGATGCTGAAGATCAGTTGGGTGCACGAGTGGGTTACATCGAACTGGATCTCAACAGCGGTAAGATCCT
TGAGAGTTTTCGCCCCGAAGAACGTTTTCCAATGATGAGCACTTTTAAAGTTCTGCTATGTGGCGCGGTA
TTATCCCGTATTGACGCCGGGCAAGAGCAACTCGGTCGCCGCATACACTATTCTCAGAATGACTTGGTTG
AGTACTCACCAGTCACAGAAAAGCATCTTACGGATGGCATGACAGTAAGAGAATTATGCAGTGCTGCCAT
AACCATGAGTGATAACACTGCGGCCAACTTACTTCTGACAACGATCGGAGGACCGAAGGAGCTAACCGCT
TTTTTGCACAACATGGGGGATCATGTAACTCGCCTTGATCGTTGGGAACCGGAGCTGAATGAAGCCATAC
CAAACGACGAGCGTGACACCACGATGCCTGTAGCAATGGCAACAACGTTGCGCAAACTATTAACTGGCGA
ACTACTTACTCTAGCTTCCCGGCAACAATTAATAGACTGGATGGAGGCGGATAAAGTTGCAGGACCACTT
CTGCGCTCGGCCCTTCCGGCTGGCTGGTTTATTGCTGATAAATCTGGAGCCGGTGAGCGTGGGTCTCGCG
GTATCATTGCAGCACTGGGGCCAGATGGTAAGCCCTCCCGTATCGTAGTTATCTACACGACGGGGAGTCA
GGCAACTATGGATGAACGAAATAGACAGATCGCTGAGATAGGTGCCTCACTGATTAAGCATTGGTAACTG
TCAGACCAAGTTTACTCATATATACTTTAGATTGATTTAAAACTTCATTTTTAATTTAAAAGGATCTAGG
TGAAGATCCTTTTTGATAATCTCATGACCAAAATCCCTTAACGTGAGTTTTCGTTCCACTGAGCGTCAGA
CCCCGTAGAAAAGATCAAAGGATCTTCTTGAGATCCTTTTTTTCTGCGCGTAATCTGCTGCTTGCAAACA
AAAAAACCACCGCTACCAGCGGTGGTTTGTTTGCCGGATCAAGAGCTACCAACTCTTTTTCCGAAGGTAA
CTGGCTTCAGCAGAGCGCAGATACCAAATACTGTTCTTCTAGTGTAGCCGTAGTTAGGCCACCACTTCAA
GAACTCTGTAGCACCGCCTACATACCTCGCTCTGCTAATCCTGTTACCAGTGGCTGCTGCCAGTGGCGAT
AAGTCGTGTCTTACCGGGTTGGACTCAAGACGATAGTTACCGGATAAGGCGCAGCGGTCGGGCTGAACGG
GGGGTTCGTGCACACAGCCCAGCTTGGAGCGAACGACCTACACCGAACTGAGATACCTACAGCGTGAGCT
ATGAGAAAGCGCCACGCTTCCCGAAGGGAGAAAGGCGGACAGGTATCCGGTAAGCGGCAGGGTCGGAACA
GGAGAGCGCACGAGGGAGCTTCCAGGGGGAAACGCCTGGTATCTTTATAGTCCTGTCGGGTTTCGCCACC
TCTGACTTGAGCGTCGATTTTTGTGATGCTCGTCAGGGGGGCGGAGCCTATGGAAAAACGCCAGCAACGC
GGCCTTTTTACGGTTCCTGGCCTTTTGCTGGCCTTTTGCTCACATGTTCTTTCCTGCGTTATCCCCTGAT
TCTGTGGATAACCGTATTACCGCCTTTGAGTGAGCTGATACCGCTCGCCGCAGCCGAACGACCGAGCGCA
GCGAGTCAGTGAGCGAGGAAGCGGAAGAGCGCCCAATACGCAAACCGCCTCTCCCCGCGCGTTGGCCGAT
TCATTAATGCAGCTGGCACGACAGGTTTCCCGACTGGAAAGCGGGCAGTGAGCGCAACGCAATTAATGTG
AGTTAGCTCACTCATTAGGCACCCCAGGCTTTACACTTTATGCTTCCGGCTCGTATGTTGTGTGGAATTG
TGAGCGGATAACAATTTCACACAGGAAACAGCTATGACCATGATTACGCCAAGCGCGCAATTAACCCTCA
CTAAAGGGAACAAAAGCTGGAGCTGCAAGC
