>Addgene plasmid #144707 | TFORF3231 | depositor partial sequence | sequence record 286236 | Insert
ATCGATTGATCAACAAGTTTGTACAAAAAAGTTGGCACCATGCATAAGAAGAGGGTTGAAGAGGGGGAGG
CCTCAGACTTCTCGCTGGCCTGGGATTCCTCCGTGACAGCAGCAGGAGGCCTAGAAGGAGAGCCAGAGTG
CGATCAGAAAACCAGCCGTGCGCTGGAAGACAGGAACAGCGTGACAAGTCAAGAGGAGAGAAATGAGGAT
GATGAAGACATGGAGGATGAATCAATTTACACCTGCGATCACTGTCAGCAGGACTTCGAGTCTCTGGCAG
ACCTGACGGACCACCGGGCCCACCGCTGTCCTGGAGATGGTGATGACGACCCACAACTCTCCTGGGTGGC
CTCGTCTCCCTCCAGCAAGGATGTTGCGTCACCCACGCAGATGATCGGAGATGGTTGTGACCTCGGCCTC
GGCGAGGAGGAAGGGGGCACGGGCCTGCCATACCCTTGCCAGTTCTGCGACAAGTCCTTCATCCGCTTGA
GCTACTTGAAGAGGCACGAGCAGATCCACAGCGACAAGCTGCCGTTCAAGTGCACCTACTGCAGCCGCCT
CTTCAAGCACAAGAGGAGCCGCGACCGGCACATCAAGCTGCATACGGGCGACAAGAAGTATCACTGCCAC
GAGTGCGAGGCAGCCTTCTCCCGCAGCGACCACCTCAAGATCCACCTGAAGACCCACAGCTCCAGCAAGC
CCTTCAAGTGCACTGTGTGCAAGCGCGGCTTCTCCTCCACCAGCTCGCTGCAGAGCCACATGCAGGCCCA
CAAAAAGAACAAGGAGCATCTGGCCAAGTCGGAGAAGGAAGCCAAGAAGGACGACTTCATGTGCGACTAC
TGCGAGGACACCTTCAGCCAGACGGAGGAGCTGGAGAAGCACGTGCTCACCCGCCACCCGCAGCTGTCCG
AGAAGGCGGACCTGCAGTGCATTCACTGCCCTGAGGTCTTCGTCGACGAGAACACACTGCTCGCCCATAT
CCACCAAGCCCACGCCAACCAGAAACACAAGTGCCCCATGTGCCCTGAGCAGTTCTCCTCAGTGGAAGGT
GTCTACTGCCACCTGGACAGCCACCGGCAGCCCGACTCCAGCAACCACAGTGTCAGTCCCGACCCTGTAC
TGGGCAGCGTGGCCTCCATGAGCAGCGCCACACCCGACTCCAGCGCCTCTGTGGAGCGTGGCTCCACCCC
GGACTCCACCTTGAAGCCGCTGCGGGGGCAGAAGAAGATGCGGGATGACGGGCAGGGCTGGACCAAGGTG
GTCTATAGCTGCCCCTATTGTTCCAAGCGGGACTTTAACAGCCTGGCCGTGCTGGAGATCCACCTGAAGA
CCATCCACGCGGACAAGCCCCAGCAGAGCCACACATGTCAGATCTGCCTGGACTCCATGCCCACCCTCTA
CAACCTCAACGAGCACGTTCGCAAGCTGCACAAGAACCATGCCTACCCTGTGATGCAGTTTGGCAACATC
TCTGCCTTCCACTGCAACTACTGCCCCGAGATGTTCGCCGACATCAATAGCCTGCAGGAGCACATCCGCG
TCTCCCACTGCGGCCCCAACGCCAACCCCTCTGACGGTAATAATGCTTTCTTCTGCAACCAGTGCTCCAT
GGGTTTCCTTACTGAGTCCTCCCTCACCGAGCACATCCAGCAGGCCCACTGCAGTGTGGGCAGTGCCAAA
CTAGAGTCTCCGGTGGTGCAGCCCACGCAGTCCTTCATGGAGGTCTATTCCTGCCCCTACTGCACCAACT
CCCCCATCTTTGGCTCCATCCTGAAACTCACCAAGCACATCAAGGAGAACCACAAGAACATTCCACTGGC
CCACAGCAAGAAGTCCAAGGCCGAGCAGAGCCCAGTCTCGTCCGATGTGGAGGTGTCTTCCCCGAAGCGG
CAGCGGCTCTCAGCAAGCGCCAACTCCATCTCCAATGGGGAGTATCCTTGTAATCAATGCGACCTCAAGT
TCTCCAACTTTGAGAGCTTCCAGACCCACCTGAAGCTGCACCTGGAGCTGCTGCTGCGGAAGCAAGCGTG
CCCCCAGTGCAAAGAGGACTTTGACTCCCAGGAGTCCCTCCTGCAGCACCTGACAGTGCATTACATGACC
ACGTCGACCCACTATGTGTGCGAGAGCTGCGACAAGCAATTTTCCTCGGTGGATGACCTGCAGAAGCACC
TGCTGGACATGCACACCTTTGTGTTGTACCACTGCACCCTGTGTCAGGAGGTCTTCGACTCCAAGGTGTC
CATCCAGGTGCACCTGGCGGTGAAGCACAGCAATGAGAAGAAGATGTACCGCTGCACGGCCTGCAACTGG
GACTTCCGCAAGGAGGCTGACCTGCAGGTGCACGTCAAACACAGCCACCTGGGCAACCCGGCCAAGGCTC
ACAAGTGCATCTTCTGTGGGGAGACCTTCAGCACCGAGGTGGAGCTGCAGTGCCACATCACCACACACAG
CAAGAAGTATAACTGTAAGTTCTGCAGCAAGGCCTTCCACGCCATCATCCTGCTGGAGAAGCACCTGCGG
GAGAAGCACTGTGTGTTTGATGCTGCGACCGAGAACGGCACGGCCAATGGGGTACCCCCAATGGCCACCA
AGAAAGCTGAGCCTGCTGACCTGCAGGGCATGCTGCTTAAGAACCCTGAGGCACCTAACAGCCATGAGGC
CAGCGAGGATGACGTGGACGCGTCGGAGCCCATGTACGGCTGTGACATCTGCGGGGCGGCCTACACCATG
GAGGTGCTGCTGCAGAATCACCGGCTGCGGGACCACAATATCCGGCCGGGCGAGGATGATGGCTCACGCA
AGAAGGCTGAGTTTATCAAGGGCAGTCACAAGTGCAACGTTTGTTCACGGACTTTCTTCTCGGAGAACGG
GCTACGGGAGCACCTGCAGACGCACCGGGGCCCTGCCAAGCACTACATGTGTCCCATCTGTGGTGAGCGC
TTCCCTTCGCTGCTGACGCTCACCGAACACAAGGTGACCCACAGCAAGAGCCTGGACACGGGCACCTGTC
GCATCTGCAAGATGCCCCTGCAGAGCGAGGAGGAGTTTATTGAGCACTGCCAGATGCACCCTGACCTGCG
CAACTCACTCACGGGCTTCCGCTGTGTGGTCTGCATGCAGACAGTCACTTCCACGCTTGAGCTCAAGATC
CATGGCACCTTCCACATGCAGAAGCTGGCGGGCAGCTCAGCGGCGTCCTCCCCCAATGGCCAGGGGCTGC
AGAAGCTCTACAAGTGCGCCCTGTGCCTCAAGGAGTTCCGCAGCAAGCAGGACCTGGTGAAGCTTGACGT
CAATGGGCTGCCCTACGGCCTCTGCGCCGGCTGCATGGCCCGCAGCGCCAACGGACAGGTGGGTGGCCTG
GCCCCGCCCGAGCCCGCCGACCGGCCCTGTGCCGGCCTCCGTTGCCCCGAGTGCAGTGTCAAGTTTGAGA
GTGCCGAAGACCTGGAGAGCCACATGCAGGTGGACCACCGTGACCTCACGCCGGAGACCAGTGGGCCCCG
GAAAGGCACCCAGACATCGCCAGTGCCCCGGAAAAAGACATACCAGTGCATCAAGTGCCAGATGACCTTC
GAGAACGAGAGAGAGATCCAAATCCACGTTGCCAACCACATGATTGAGGAAGGCATCAACCACGAGTGTA
AGCTGTGCAACCAGATGTTCGACTCCCCGGCCAAGCTCCTCTGTCACCTCATTGAGCACAGCTTCGAGGG
CATGGGCGGCACCTTCAAATGCCCCGTGTGTTTCACAGTCTTCGTCCAGGCCAACAAGTTGCAGCAGCAC
ATCTTTGCCGTGCACGGGCAGGAGGACAAGATCTACGACTGCTCACAGTGCCCTCAGAAGTTCTTCTTCC
AGACCGAGCTGCAGAACCACACGATGAGCCAGCACGCACAGTTGCCAACTTTCTTGTACAAAGTGGTTGA
TATCGGTAAGCCTATCCCTAACCCTCTCCTCGGTCTCGATTCTACGTAGTAATGAACTAGTCCGTAACTT
GAAAGTATTTCGATTTCTTGGCTTTATATATCTTGTGGAAAGGACGAGCCTACTCAAGCGCAAGCGAATG
C
