>Addgene plasmid #144707 | TFORF3231 | depositor partial sequence | sequence record 286237 | Barcode
GCCTACTCAAGCGCAAGCGAATGC
